Addgene plasmid #111820: pT7sgRNA
Purpose: Expresses sgRNA in T. brucei cells
Depositing lab: David Horn. Depositing organization: University of Dundee. Publication: Inducible high-efficiency CRISPR-Cas9-targeted gene editing and precision base editing in African trypanosomes. Rico E, Jeacock L, Kovarova J, Horn D. Sci Rep. 2018 May 21;8(1):7960. doi: 10.1038/s41598-018-26303-w. PubMed 29785042.
Backbone
  Vector backbone: pUC
  Vector type: CRISPR
  Selectable markers: Zeocin
Growth in bacteria
  Bacterial resistance: Ampicillin, 100 μg/mL
  Growth temperature: 37°C
  Growth strain: DH5alpha
  Copy number: Unknown
Gene/Insert
  Gene/Insert name: sgRNA
  Species: Streptococcus pyogenes
  Cloning method: Restriction Enzyme; 5′ cloning site N/A (unknown if destroyed); 3′ cloning site N/A (unknown if destroyed)
  Sequencing primers: 5′ N/A
Terms and licenses: Academic/Nonprofit Terms; Industry Terms: Not Available to Industry
How to cite: pT7sgRNA was a gift from David Horn (Addgene plasmid # 111820 ; http://n2t.net/addgene:111820 ; RRID:Addgene_111820)
