[The description below was written by a language model from this plasmid's Addgene catalogue record and pLannotate feature annotations shown in this document.]
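Description:
pT7sgRNA is a 4,431 bp CRISPR guide-RNA expression plasmid built on a pUC-type backbone and intended for use in the African trypanosome Trypanosoma brucei. In E. coli it replicates from the high-copy ColE1/pUC origin and is selected with ampicillin through the β-lactamase gene and its native promoter. The backbone also carries short, non-functional remnants of lacI, rop, the bom region and the tetracycline resistance gene, which appear to be leftovers of pBR322-derived cloning history rather than working parts. Selection in the parasite is provided by the Sh ble gene (BleoR), which confers resistance to phleomycin, bleomycin and Zeocin. The regulatory sequences driving this marker are not annotated in the feature table.

The payload is a compact sgRNA cassette: a bacteriophage T7 promoter followed, after a short gap, by the Streptococcus pyogenes Cas9 guide RNA scaffold. That gap is the likely position for a target-specific spacer, although the record lists the cloning sites as not available and does not describe how guides are inserted. Because transcription depends on T7 RNA polymerase, the plasmid needs a host cell line that supplies that polymerase, along with SpCas9 expressed from a separate source, since no nuclease is encoded here. The associated work concerns inducible, high-efficiency Cas9-mediated gene editing and precision base editing in African trypanosomes, and this plasmid serves as the guide-delivery component of that system. No trypanosome genomic targeting sequence, operator or terminator is annotated, so the record does not show how the cassette is maintained or regulated in the parasite. The depositor and sequencing-verified records yield essentially identical feature maps.
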