Features (pLannotate 1.2.2; 10 found; start..end, strand, type, name):
    592..645     -  CDS            lacI (fragment): lac repressor; lacI; The lac repressor binds to the lac operator to inhibit transcription in E. coli. This inhibition can be relieved by adding lactose or isopropyl-β-D-thiogalactopyranoside (IPTG).
    828..1416    -  rep_origin     ori: high-copy-number ColE1/pMB1/pBR322/pUC origin of replication
   1587..2447    -  CDS            AmpR: β-lactamase; bla; confers resistance to ampicillin, carbenicillin, and related antibiotics
   2448..2552    -  promoter       AmpR promoter: bla
   2647..2682    +  CDS            rop (fragment): Rop protein, which maintains plasmids at low copy number; rop
   2784..2832    +  misc_feature   bom (fragment): basis of mobility region from pBR322
   2833..3084    -  CDS            TcR (fragment): tetracycline efflux protein; tet; confers resistance to tetracycline
   3411..3785    -  CDS            BleoR: antibiotic-binding protein; Sh ble from Streptoalloteichus hindustanus; confers resistance to bleomycin, phleomycin, and Zeocin™
   4226..4244    +  promoter       T7 promoter: promoter for bacteriophage T7 RNA polymerase
   4264..4339    +  misc_RNA       gRNA scaffold: guide RNA scaffold for the Streptococcus pyogenes CRISPR/Cas9 system
>Addgene plasmid #111820 | pT7sgRNA | depositor full sequence | sequence record 210095 | pT7sgRNA sequence 4431 bps
GAATTCGATGCGAGGCGAATCGCTCAGTAGTGTTAGTGCAGGCATTGTTTCTCTTTTCCATTTCGGCTCG
CTCTCTGTGCCAGAAAGGCTTTTGGAGTCTTGGTTACTCGTGGGACTAGGGCAAGCGTCGCTTCCCTAAT
AATTGTTGCTAACGTTTCACCGTGCGTGTGTGGATATCTTCCAAGTTGTCATTTTCTCTACCCCTCTCTT
TTCCGGCGCGGTCTAACTTCCTCCAACTAGCGCATTTCCATGATAACGGGGTCCACATAGTCCGTTGTAG
TGAAATTGGCATGCCATCAGGGCCAAGGCATACATCGCGGCCGCGATAAAAATGATACGATGATCTCCGT
GTGGAGCAGACCGTGGCGACCAGTTTGTACCATGGAAGTTCTTCGATAGAGTTATATCGAGTGCGGAATT
GATGCTACGGTCACAGTGTCGTATCGTGTGGTCTCCCATGTGTTTTTGACGGTGTACCAATTATCTTTGC
ACTAATGGGCTATGGAATCTTTCCTTTTAATCAGGGGGACATGTTTATCCCACGCCAGTAGTCTGGAATT
AGAATACATACCAACTATATGAGCTCGAATTCTGCATTAATGAATCGGCCAACGCGCGGGGAGAGGCGGT
TTGCGTATTGGGCGCTCTTCCGCTTCCTCGCTCACTGACTCGCTGCGCTCGGTCGTTCGGCTGCGGCGAG
CGGTATCAGCTCACTCAAAGGCGGTAATACGGTTATCCACAGAATCAGGGGATAACGCAGGAAAGAACAT
GTGAGCAAAAGGCCAGCAAAAGGCCAGGAACCGTAAAAAGGCCGCGTTGCTGGCGTTTTTCCATAGGCTC
CGCCCCCCTGACGAGCATCACAAAAATCGACGCTCAAGTCAGAGGTGGCGAAACCCGACAGGACTATAAA
GATACCAGGCGTTTCCCCCTGGAAGCTCCCTCGTGCGCTCTCCTGTTCCGACCCTGCCGCTTACCGGATA
CCTGTCCGCCTTTCTCCCTTCGGGAAGCGTGGCGCTTTCTCATAGCTCACGCTGTAGGTATCTCAGTTCG
GTGTAGGTCGTTCGCTCCAAGCTGGGCTGTGTGCACGAACCCCCCGTTCAGCCCGACCGCTGCGCCTTAT
CCGGTAACTATCGTCTTGAGTCCAACCCGGTAAGACACGACTTATCGCCACTGGCAGCAGCCACTGGTAA
CAGGATTAGCAGAGCGAGGTATGTAGGCGGTGCTACAGAGTTCTTGAAGTGGTGGCCTAACTACGGCTAC
ACTAGAAGAACAGTATTTGGTATCTGCGCTCTGCTGAAGCCAGTTACCTTCGGAAAAAGAGTTGGTAGCT
CTTGATCCGGCAAACAAACCACCGCTGGTAGCGGTGGTTTTTTTGTTTGCAAGCAGCAGATTACGCGCAG
AAAAAAAGGATCTCAAGAAGATCCTTTGATCTTTTCTACGGGGTCTGACGCTCAGTGGAACGAAAACTCA
CGTTAAGGGATTTTGGTCATGAGATTATCAAAAAGGATCTTCACCTAGATCCTTTTAAATTAAAAATGAA
GTTTTAAATCAATCTAAAGTATATATGAGTAAACTTGGTCTGACAGTTACCAATGCTTAATCAGTGAGGC
ACCTATCTCAGCGATCTGTCTATTTCGTTCATCCATAGTTGCCTGACTCCCCGTCGTGTAGATAACTACG
ATACGGGAGGGCTTACCATCTGGCCCCAGTGCTGCAATGATACCGCGAGACCCACGCTCACCGGCTCCAG
ATTTATCAGCAATAAACCAGCCAGCCGGAAGGGCCGAGCGCAGAAGTGGTCCTGCAACTTTATCCGCCTC
CATCCAGTCTATTAATTGTTGCCGGGAAGCTAGAGTAAGTAGTTCGCCAGTTAATAGTTTGCGCAACGTT
GTTGCCATTGCTACAGGCATCGTGGTGTCACGCTCGTCGTTTGGTATGGCTTCATTCAGCTCCGGTTCCC
AACGATCAAGGCGAGTTACATGATCCCCCATGTTGTGCAAAAAAGCGGTTAGCTCCTTCGGTCCTCCGAT
CGTTGTCAGAAGTAAGTTGGCCGCAGTGTTATCACTCATGGTTATGGCAGCACTGCATAATTCTCTTACT
GTCATGCCATCCGTAAGATGCTTTTCTGTGACTGGTGAGTACTCAACCAAGTCATTCTGAGAATAGTGTA
TGCGGCGACCGAGTTGCTCTTGCCCGGCGTCAATACGGGATAATACCGCGCCACATAGCAGAACTTTAAA
AGTGCTCATCATTGGAAAACGTTCTTCGGGGCGAAAACTCTCAAGGATCTTACCGCTGTTGAGATCCAGT
TCGATGTAACCCACTCGTGCACCCAACTGATCTTCAGCATCTTTTACTTTCACCAGCGTTTCTGGGTGAG
CAAAAACAGGAAGGCAAAATGCCGCAAAAAAGGGAATAAGGGCGACACGGAAATGTTGAATACTCATACT
CTTCCTTTTTCAATATTATTGAAGCATTTATCAGGGTTATTGTCTCATGAGCGGATACATATTTGAATGT
ATTTAGAAAAATAAACAAATAGGGGTTCCGCGCACATTTCCCCGAAAAGTGCCACCTGACGTCTAAGAAA
CCATTATTATCATGACATTAACCTATAAAAATAGGCGTATCACGAGGCCCTTTCGTCTCGCGCGTTTCGG
TGATGACGGTGAAAACCTCTGACACATGCAGCTCCCGGAGACGGTCACAGCTTGTCTGTAAGCGGATGCC
GGGAGCAGACAAGCCCGTCAGGGCGCGTCAGCGGGTGTTGGCGGGTGTCGGGGCTGGCTTAACTATGCGG
CATCAGAGCAGATTGTACTGAGAGTGCACCATTCGACGCTCTCCCTTATGCGACTCCTGCATTAGGAAGC
AGCCCAGTAGTAGGTTGAGGCCGTTGAGCACCGCCGCCGCAAGGAATGGTGCAAGGAGATGGCGCCCAAC
AGTCCCCCGGCCACGGGGCCTGCCACCATACCCACGCCGAAACAAGCGCTCATGAGCCCGAAGTGGCGAG
CCCGATCTTCCCCATCGGTGATGTCGGCGATATAGGCGCCAGCAACCGCACCTGTGGCGCCGGTGATGCC
GGCCTGCATAGATAACAAACGCATCAAACACAACTGGTGGCACTATTTCAATCATGTCGACACACCAAGA
CGAGAAAATTTGAGTTAAACAAGATGCCTACAACCCTATATTATTATCTTCAAGTGATCTTCTCTTCTCT
TGTGCGCTGTACGTAAATGTGTTGCAAATAAGGCATAGGGCTGAGTACAGGCACCACACGCGAGGAAAAT
CATAAGCACTAGCCGTGTCAACTCACAGCGACTACAGAACAATTTTGGCCACACAACCCGGTGTTAGGAT
CCCTCGGACCCGTCGGGCCGCGTCGGACCGGCGGTGTTGGTCGGCGTCGGTCAGTCCTGCTCCTCGGCCA
CGAAGTGCACGCAGTTGCCGGCCGGGTCGCGCAGGGCGAACTCCCGCCCCCACGGCTGCTCGCCGATCTC
GGTCATGGCCGGCCCGGAGGCGTCCCGGAAGTTCGTGGACACGACCTCCGACCACTCGGCGTACAGCTCG
TCCAGGCCGCGCACCCACACCCAGGCCAGGGTGTTGTCCGGCACCACCTGGTCCTGGACCGCGCTGATGA
ACAGGGTCACGTCGTCCCGGACCACACCGGCGAAGTCGTCCTCCACGAAGTCCCGGGAGAACCCGAGCCG
GTCGGTCCAGAACTCGACCGCTCCGGCGACGTCGCGCGCGGTGAGCACCGGAACGGCACTGGTCAACTTG
GCCATGTATACTTGTTTGATTAATGTGGCTGATAGCTAAGCTATCGCAAATATTTGTACAAGACATGAGG
GGGCAAAAAAATAAGCCAAGTGTATTTGTTAGGCTTCCGTGCCTGTTAGAGAAATATGTAAGGAAACGCG
TGCGCTACACAGCTTGAGCACCCATCGAATTGGGACGAGAACATGTTAAACTCAGTACTCACCCGATAAC
CCCTATTTTCAATGCACGCCCACCCAGAGACACGGAATAGCATAAAACAACCCCATCACTGCCACAAAAT
GGACATTTTGCACAAAACGCACTATTGACTAGTATTCGACTATACTAATAAGAGATACCTATCAGACACG
ATATACTGTGAAAAGGACATTAAGCTCACTATGCATCTGAAAACGCTTTCACCTCACAACCTACTTACAC
ACACCTTTCCGCTTAACCCGCTAGCTAATACGACTCACTATAGGGCGGTCTTCGAGAAGACCTGTTTTAG
AGCTAGAAATAGCAAGTTAAAATAAGGCTAGTCCGTTATCAACTTGAAAAAGTGGCACCGAGTCGGTGCC
TCGAGGGCCGGCATGGTCCCAGCCTCCTCGCTGGCGCCGGCTGGGCAACATGCTTCGGCATGGCGAATGG
GACTCTAGAGGGCCCCTGCAG
