Features (pLannotate 1.2.2; 10 found; start..end, strand, type, name):
    592..645     -  CDS            lacI (fragment): lac repressor; lacI; The lac repressor binds to the lac operator to inhibit transcription in E. coli. This inhibition can be relieved by adding lactose or isopropyl-β-D-thiogalactopyranoside (IPTG).
    828..1416    -  rep_origin     ori: high-copy-number ColE1/pMB1/pBR322/pUC origin of replication
   1587..2447    -  CDS            AmpR: β-lactamase; bla; confers resistance to ampicillin, carbenicillin, and related antibiotics
   2448..2552    -  promoter       AmpR promoter: bla
   2647..2682    +  CDS            rop (fragment): Rop protein, which maintains plasmids at low copy number; rop
   2784..2832    +  misc_feature   bom (fragment): basis of mobility region from pBR322
   2833..3082    -  CDS            TcR (fragment): tetracycline efflux protein; tet; confers resistance to tetracycline
   3411..3785    -  CDS            BleoR: antibiotic-binding protein; Sh ble from Streptoalloteichus hindustanus; confers resistance to bleomycin, phleomycin, and Zeocin™
   4226..4244    +  promoter       T7 promoter: promoter for bacteriophage T7 RNA polymerase
   4264..4339    +  misc_RNA       gRNA scaffold: guide RNA scaffold for the Streptococcus pyogenes CRISPR/Cas9 system
>Addgene plasmid #111820 | pT7sgRNA | addgene full sequence | sequence record 212484 | Addgene NGS Result
GAATTCGATGCGAGGCGAATCGCTCAGTAGTGTTAGTGCAGGCATTGTTTCTCTTTTCCATTTCGGCTCG
CTCTCTGTGCCAGAAAGGCTTTTGGAGTCTTGGTTACTCGTGGGACTAGGGCAAGCGTCGCTTCCCTAAT
AATTGTTGCTAACGTTTCACCGTGCGTGTGTGGATATCTTCCAAGTTGTCATTTTCTCTACCCCTCTCTT
TTCCGGCGCGGTCTAACTTCCTCCAACTAGCGCATTTCCATGATAACGGGGTCCACATAGTCCGTTGTAG
TGAAATTGGCATGCCATCAGGGCCAAGGCATACATCGCGGCCGCGATAAAAATGATACGATGATCTCCGT
GTGGAGCAGACCGTGGCGACCAGTTTGTACCATGGAAGTTCTTCGATAGAGTTATATCGAGTGCGGAATT
GATGCTACGGTCACAGTGTCGTATCGTGTGGTCTCCCATGTGTTTTTGACGGTGTACCAATTATCTTTGC
ACTAATGGGCTATGGAATCTTTCCTTTTAATCAGGGGGACATGTTTATCCCACGCCAGTAGTCTGGAATT
AGAATACATACCAACTATATGAGCTCGAATTCTGCATTAATGAATCGGCCAACGCGCGGGGAGAGGCGGT
TTGCGTATTGGGCGCTCTTCCGCTTCCTCGCTCACTGACTCGCTGCGCTCGGTCGTTCGGCTGCGGCGAG
CGGTATCAGCTCACTCAAAGGCGGTAATACGGTTATCCACAGAATCAGGGGATAACGCAGGAAAGAACAT
GTGAGCAAAAGGCCAGCAAAAGGCCAGGAACCGTAAAAAGGCCGCGTTGCTGGCGTTTTTCCATAGGCTC
CGCCCCCCTGACGAGCATCACAAAAATCGACGCTCAAGTCAGAGGTGGCGAAACCCGACAGGACTATAAA
GATACCAGGCGTTTCCCCCTGGAAGCTCCCTCGTGCGCTCTCCTGTTCCGACCCTGCCGCTTACCGGATA
CCTGTCCGCCTTTCTCCCTTCGGGAAGCGTGGCGCTTTCTCATAGCTCACGCTGTAGGTATCTCAGTTCG
GTGTAGGTCGTTCGCTCCAAGCTGGGCTGTGTGCACGAACCCCCCGTTCAGCCCGACCGCTGCGCCTTAT
CCGGTAACTATCGTCTTGAGTCCAACCCGGTAAGACACGACTTATCGCCACTGGCAGCAGCCACTGGTAA
CAGGATTAGCAGAGCGAGGTATGTAGGCGGTGCTACAGAGTTCTTGAAGTGGTGGCCTAACTACGGCTAC
ACTAGAAGAACAGTATTTGGTATCTGCGCTCTGCTGAAGCCAGTTACCTTCGGAAAAAGAGTTGGTAGCT
CTTGATCCGGCAAACAAACCACCGCTGGTAGCGGTGGTTTTTTTGTTTGCAAGCAGCAGATTACGCGCAG
AAAAAAAGGATCTCAAGAAGATCCTTTGATCTTTTCTACGGGGTCTGACGCTCAGTGGAACGAAAACTCA
CGTTAAGGGATTTTGGTCATGAGATTATCAAAAAGGATCTTCACCTAGATCCTTTTAAATTAAAAATGAA
GTTTTAAATCAATCTAAAGTATATATGAGTAAACTTGGTCTGACAGTTACCAATGCTTAATCAGTGAGGC
ACCTATCTCAGCGATCTGTCTATTTCGTTCATCCATAGTTGCCTGACTCCCCGTCGTGTAGATAACTACG
ATACGGGAGGGCTTACCATCTGGCCCCAGTGCTGCAATGATACCGCGAGACCCACGCTCACCGGCTCCAG
ATTTATCAGCAATAAACCAGCCAGCCGGAAGGGCCGAGCGCAGAAGTGGTCCTGCAACTTTATCCGCCTC
CATCCAGTCTATTAATTGTTGCCGGGAAGCTAGAGTAAGTAGTTCGCCAGTTAATAGTTTGCGCAACGTT
GTTGCCATTGCTACAGGCATCGTGGTGTCACGCTCGTCGTTTGGTATGGCTTCATTCAGCTCCGGTTCCC
AACGATCAAGGCGAGTTACATGATCCCCCATGTTGTGCAAAAAAGCGGTTAGCTCCTTCGGTCCTCCGAT
CGTTGTCAGAAGTAAGTTGGCCGCAGTGTTATCACTCATGGTTATGGCAGCACTGCATAATTCTCTTACT
GTCATGCCATCCGTAAGATGCTTTTCTGTGACTGGTGAGTACTCAACCAAGTCATTCTGAGAATAGTGTA
TGCGGCGACCGAGTTGCTCTTGCCCGGCGTCAATACGGGATAATACCGCGCCACATAGCAGAACTTTAAA
AGTGCTCATCATTGGAAAACGTTCTTCGGGGCGAAAACTCTCAAGGATCTTACCGCTGTTGAGATCCAGT
TCGATGTAACCCACTCGTGCACCCAACTGATCTTCAGCATCTTTTACTTTCACCAGCGTTTCTGGGTGAG
CAAAAACAGGAAGGCAAAATGCCGCAAAAAAGGGAATAAGGGCGACACGGAAATGTTGAATACTCATACT
CTTCCTTTTTCAATATTATTGAAGCATTTATCAGGGTTATTGTCTCATGAGCGGATACATATTTGAATGT
ATTTAGAAAAATAAACAAATAGGGGTTCCGCGCACATTTCCCCGAAAAGTGCCACCTGACGTCTAAGAAA
CCATTATTATCATGACATTAACCTATAAAAATAGGCGTATCACGAGGCCCTTTCGTCTCGCGCGTTTCGG
TGATGACGGTGAAAACCTCTGACACATGCAGCTCCCGGAGACGGTCACAGCTTGTCTGTAAGCGGATGCC
GGGAGCAGACAAGCCCGTCAGGGCGCGTCAGCGGGTGTTGGCGGGTGTCGGGGCTGGCTTAACTATGCGG
CATCAGAGCAGATTGTACTGAGAGTGCACCATTCGACGCTCTCCCTTATGCGACTCCTGCATTAGGAAGC
AGCCCAGTAGTAGGTTGAGGCCGTTGAGCACCGCCGCCGCAAGGAATGGTGCAAGGAGATGGCGCCCAAC
AGTCCCCCGGCCACGGGGCCTGCCACCATACCCACGCCGAAACAAGCGCTCATGAGCCCGAAGTGGCGAG
CCCGATCTTCCCCATCGGTGATGTCGGCGATATAGGCGCCAGCAACCGCACCTGTGGCGCCGGTGATGCC
GGTCTGCATAGATAACAAACGCATCAAACACAACTGGTGGCACTATTTCAATCATGTCGACACACCAAGA
CGAGAAAATTTGAGTTAAACAAGATGCCTACAACCCTATATTATTATCTTCAAGTGATCTTCTCTTCTCT
TGTGCGCTGTACGTAAATGTGTTGCAAATAAGGCATAGGGCTGAGTACAGGCACCACACGCGAGGAAAAT
CATAAGCACTAGCCGTGTCAACTCACAGCGACTACAGAACAATTTTGGCCACACAACCCGGTGTTAGGAT
CCCTCGGACCCGTCGGGCCGCGTCGGACCGGCGGTGTTGGTCGGCGTCGGTCAGTCCTGCTCCTCGGCCA
CGAAGTGCACGCAGTTGCCGGCCGGGTCGCGCAGGGCGAACTCCCGCCCCCACGGCTGCTCGCCGATCTC
GGTCATGGCCGGCCCGGAGGCGTCCCGGAAGTTCGTGGACACGACCTCCGACCACTCGGCGTACAGCTCG
TCCAGGCCGCGCACCCACACCCAGGCCAGGGTGTTGTCCGGCACCACCTGGTCCTGGACCGCGCTGATGA
ACAGGGTCACGTCGTCCCGGACCACACCGGCGAAGTCGTCCTCCACGAAGTCCCGGGAGAACCCGAGCCG
GTCGGTCCAGAACTCGACCGCTCCGGCGACGTCGCGCGCGGTGAGCACCGGAACGGCACTGGTCAACTTG
GCCATGTATACTTGTTTGATTAATGTGGCTGATAGCTAAGCTATCGCAAATATTTGTACAAGACATGAGG
GGGCAAAAAAATAAGCCAAGTGTATTTGTTAGGCTTCCGTGCCTGTTAGAGAAATATGTAAGGAAACGCG
TGCGCTACACAGCTTGAGCACCCATCGAATTGGGACGAGAACATGTTAAACTCAGTACTCACCCGATAAC
CCCTATTTTCAATGCACGCCCACCCAGAGACACGGAATAGCATAAAACAACCCCATCACTGCCACAAAAT
GGACATTTTGCACAAAACGCACTATTGACTAGTATTCGACTATACTAATAAGAGATACCTATCAGACACG
ATATACTGTGAAAAGGACATTAAGCTCACTATGCATCTGAAAACGCTTTCACCTCACAACCTACTTACAC
ACACCTTTCCGCTTAACCCGCTAGCTAATACGACTCACTATAGGGCGGTCTTCGAGAAGACCTGTTTTAG
AGCTAGAAATAGCAAGTTAAAATAAGGCTAGTCCGTTATCAACTTGAAAAAGTGGCACCGAGTCGGTGCC
TCGAGGGCCGGCATGGTCCCAGCCTCCTCGCTGGCGCCGGCTGGGCAACATGCTTCGGCATGGCGAATGG
GACTCTAGAGGGCCCCTGCAG
